Addgene plasmid #50266: pICSL13002
Depositing lab: Nicola Patron. Depositing organization: Sainsbury Laboratory, Norwich. Publication: A golden gate modular cloning toolbox for plants. Engler C, Youles M, Gruetzner R, Ehnert TM, Werner S, Jones JD, Patron NJ, Marillonnet S. ACS Synth Biol. 2014 Nov 21;3(11):839-43. doi: 10.1021/sb4001504. Epub 2014 Feb 20. PubMed 24933124.
Backbone
  Vector backbone: pICSL01008
  Vector type: plant expression
Growth in bacteria
  Bacterial resistance: Spectinomycin, 50 μg/mL
  Growth temperature: 37°C
  Growth strain: DH5alpha
  Copy number: High Copy
Gene/Insert
  Gene/Insert name: promoter (0.4 kb ) + 5'UTR, 35s (Cauliflower Mosaic Virus)
  Mutation: BsaI/BbsI sites removed by point-mutation
  Cloning method: Restriction Enzyme; 5′ cloning site BpiI (destroyed during cloning); 3′ cloning site BpiI (destroyed during cloning)
Terms and licenses: Academic/Nonprofit Terms; Industry Terms: Not Available to Industry
Depositor comments: insert can be released with BsaI
How to cite: pICSL13002 was a gift from Nicola Patron (Addgene plasmid # 50266 ; http://n2t.net/addgene:50266 ; RRID:Addgene_50266)
