[The description below was written by a language model from this plasmid's Addgene catalogue record and pLannotate feature annotations shown in this document.]
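Description:
pICSL13002 is a small (about 2.7 kb) Golden Gate Modular Cloning (MoClo) part plasmid from a plant synthetic-biology toolbox. It is built in the pICSL01008 backbone and catalogued as a plant expression vector. In practice it is a parts-storage plasmid rather than a complete expression construct. It carries no coding sequence, terminator or plant selection marker, and the record lists no T-DNA borders. It is maintained in E. coli through a high-copy ColE1/pUC-type origin and selected with spectinomycin via the aadA aminoglycoside adenylyltransferase gene. The annotation places an AmpR (bla) promoter upstream of aadA. Short fragments of an integrase gene, a gentamicin acetyltransferase gene and lacI are also annotated. These look like remnants of the resistance cassette's and backbone's origins, not functional genes.

The payload is a 0.4 kb version of the cauliflower mosaic virus 35S promoter together with a 5' UTR. The feature table annotates it as a roughly 350 bp 35S promoter that includes the minimal 35S core at its 3' end. CaMV 35S is a strong constitutive promoter widely used to drive transgene expression in plants. Internal BsaI and BbsI (BpiI) recognition sites were removed by point mutation, so the part is compatible with type IIS assembly. The fragment was cloned in through BpiI sites that were destroyed in the process, and it can be released with BsaI. That allows one-pot, directional assembly with coding-sequence and terminator modules into a complete plant transcription unit. The specific fusion overhangs flanking the part are not stated in the record.
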