Features (pLannotate 1.2.2; 8 found; start..end, strand, type, name):
     87..432     +  promoter       CaMV 35S promoter: strong constitutive promoter from cauliflower mosaic virus
    384..430     +  promoter       minimal CaMV 35S promoter: minimal 35S promoter from cauliflower mosaic virus
    561..665     +  promoter       AmpR promoter: bla
    656..736     -  CDS            int (fragment): INT2_ECOLX - Protein inferred from homology: Swiss-Prot protein existence level 3. Putative integrase believed to be involved in the insertion of antibiotic resistance genes into plasmids and transposons. From Escherichia coli.
    824..880     +  CDS            GmR (fragment): gentamycin acetyltransferase; aacC1; confers resistance to gentamycin
    887..1675    +  CDS            aadA: S3AD_ECOLX - Experimental evidence at protein level: Swiss-Prot protein existence level 1. Mediates bacterial resistance to the antibiotics streptomycin and spectinomycin. From Escherichia coli.
   1849..2437    +  rep_origin     ori: high-copy-number ColE1/pMB1/pBR322/pUC origin of replication
   2620..2669    +  CDS            lacI (fragment): lac repressor; lacI; The lac repressor binds to the lac operator to inhibit transcription in E. coli. This inhibition can be relieved by adding lactose or isopropyl-β-D-thiogalactopyranoside (IPTG).
>Addgene plasmid #50266 | pICSL13002 | addgene full sequence | sequence record 497565 | Addgene NGS Result
TCTCAGGAGGTCAACATGGTGGAGCACGACACTCTGGTCTACTCCAAAAATGTCAAAGATACAGTCTCAG
AAGATCAAAGGGCTATTGAGACTTTTCAACAAAGGATAATTTCGGGAAACCTCCTCGGATTCCATTGCCC
AGCTATCTGTCACTTCATCGAAAGGACAGTAGAAAAGGAAGGTGGCTCCTACAAATGCCATCATTGCGAT
AAAGGAAAGGCTATCATTCAAGATCTCTCTGCCGACAGTGGTCCCAAAGATGGACCCCCACCCACGAGGA
GCATCGTGGAAAAAGAAGAGGTTCCAACCACGTCTACAAAGCAAGTGGATTGATGTGACATCTCCACTGA
CGTAAGGGATGACGCACAATCCCACTATCCTTCGCAAGACCCTTCCTCTATATAAGGAAGTTCATTTCAT
TTGGAGAGGACACGCCCATTGAGACCACGAAGTGGCTCTTCAGTGGACGAAAGGGCCTCGTGATACGCCT
ATTTTTATAGGTTAATGTCATGATAATAATGGTTTCTTAGACGTCAGGTGGCACTTTTCGGGGAAATGTG
CGCGGAACCCCTATTTGTTTATTTTTCTAAATACATTCAAATATGTATCCGCTCATGAGACAATAACCCT
GATAAATGCTTCAATAATATTGAAAAAGGAAGAGTATGCGCTCACGCAACTGGTCCAGAACCTTGACCGA
ACGCAGCGGTGGTAACGGCGCAGTGGCGGTTTTCATGGCTTGTTATGACTGTTTTTTTTTGGGGTACAGT
CTATGCCTCGGGCATCCAAGCAGCAAGCGCGTTACGCCGTGGGTCGATGTTTGATGTTATGGAGCAGCAA
CGATGTTACGCAGCAGGGCAGTCGCCCTAAAACAAAGTTAAACATCATGAGGGAAGCGGTGATCGCCGAA
GTATCGACTCAACTATCAGAGGTAGTTGGCGTCATCGAGCGCCATCTCGAACCGACGTTGCTGGCCGTAC
ATTTGTACGGCTCCGCAGTGGATGGCGGCCTGAAGCCACACAGCGATATTGATTTGCTGGTTACGGTGAC
CGTAAGGCTTGATGAAACAACGCGGCGAGCTTTGATCAACGACCTTTTGGAAACTTCGGCTTCCCCTGGA
GAGAGCGAGATTCTCCGCGCTGTAGAAGTCACCATTGTTGTGCACGACGACATCATTCCGTGGCGTTATC
CAGCTAAGCGCGAACTGCAATTTGGAGAATGGCAGCGCAATGACATTCTTGCAGGTATCTTCGAGCCAGC
CACGATCGACATTGATCTGGCTATCTTGCTGACAAAAGCAAGAGAACATAGCGTTGCCTTGGTAGGTCCA
GCGGCGGAGGAACTCTTTGATCCGGTTCCTGAACAGGATCTATTTGAGGCGCTAAATGAAACCTTAACGC
TATGGAACTCGCCGCCCGACTGGGCTGGCGATGAGCGAAATGTAGTGCTTACGTTGTCCCGCATTTGGTA
CAGCGCAGTAACCGGCAAAATCGCGCCGAAGGATGTCGCTGCCGACTGGGCAATGGAGCGCCTGCCGGCC
CAGTATCAGCCCGTCATACTTGAAGCTAGACAGGCTTATCTTGGACAAGAAGAAGATCGCTTGGCCTCGC
GCGCAGATCAGTTGGAAGAATTTGTCCATTACGTAAAAGGCGAGATCACCAAGGTAGTCGGCAAATAACT
GTCAGACCAAGTTTACTCATATATACTTTAGATTGATTTAAAACTTCATTTTTAATTTAAAAGGATCTAG
GTGAAGATCCTTTTTGATAATCTCATGACCAAAATCCCTTAACGTGAGTTTTCGTTCCACTGAGCGTCAG
ACCCCGTAGAAAAGATCAAAGGATCTTCTTGAGATCCTTTTTTTCTGCGCGTAATCTGCTGCTTGCAAAC
AAAAAAACCACCGCTACCAGCGGTGGTTTGTTTGCCGGATCAAGAGCTACCAACTCTTTTTCCGAAGGTA
ACTGGCTTCAGCAGAGCGCAGATACCAAATACTGTTCTTCTAGTGTAGCCGTAGTTAGGCCACCACTTCA
AGAACTCTGTAGCACCGCCTACATACCTCGCTCTGCTAATCCTGTTACCAGTGGCTGCTGCCAGTGGCGA
TAAGTCGTGTCTTACCGGGTTGGACTCAAGACGATAGTTACCGGATAAGGCGCAGCGGTCGGGCTGAACG
GGGGGTTCGTGCACACAGCCCAGCTTGGAGCGAACGACCTACACCGAACTGAGATACCTACAGCGTGAGC
TATGAGAAAGCGCCACGCTTCCCGAAGGGAGAAAGGCGGACAGGTATCCGGTAAGCGGCAGGGTCGGAAC
AGGAGAGCGCACGAGGGAGCTTCCAGGGGGAAACGCCTGGTATCTTTATAGTCCTGTCGGGTTTCGCCAC
CTCTGACTTGAGCGTCGATTTTTGTGATGCTCGTCAGGGGGGCGGAGCCTATGGAAAAACGCCAGCAACG
CGGCCTTTTTACGGTTCCTGGCCTTTTGCTGGCCTTTTGCTCACATGTTCTTTCCTGCGTTATCCCCTGA
TTCTGTGGATAACCGTATTACCGCCTTTGAGTGAGCTGATACCGCTCGCCGCAGCCGAACGACCGAGCGC
AGCGAGTCAGTGAGCGAGGAAGCGGAAGAGCGCCCAATACGCAAACCGCCTCTCCCCGCGCGTTGGCCGA
TTCATTAATCACTCTGTGG
