>Addgene plasmid #50266 | pICSL13002 | addgene partial sequence | sequence record 76548 | pBR322ori-F 5'-GGGAAACGCCTGGTATCTTT-3'
TCTGACTTGAGCGTCGATTTTTGTGATGCTCGTCAGGGGGGCGGAGCCTATGGAAAAACGCCAGCAACGC
GGCCTTTTTACGGTTCCTGGCCTTTTGCTGGCCTTTTGCTCACATGTTCTTTCCTGCGTTATCCCCTGAT
TCTGTGGATAACCGTATTACCGCCTTTGAGTGAGCTGATACCGCTCGCCGCAGCCGAACGACCGAGCGCA
GCGAGTCAGTGAGCGAGGAAGCGGAAGAGCGCCCAATACGCAAACCGCCTCTCCCCGCGCGTTGGCCGAT
TCATTAATCACTCTGTGGTCTCAGGAGGTCAACATGGTGGAGCACGACACTCTGGTCTACTCCAAAAATG
TCAAAGATACAGTCTCAGAAGATCAAAGGGCTATTGAGACTTTTCAACAAAGGATAATTTCGGGAAACCT
CCTCGGATTCCATTGCCCAGCTATCTGTCACTTCATCGAAAGGACAGTAGAAAAGGAAGGTGGCTCCTAC
AAATGCCATCATTGCGATAAAGGAAAGGCTATCATTCAAGATCTCTCTGCCGACAGTGGTCCCAAAGATG
GACCCCCACCCACGAGGAGCATCGTGGAAAAAGAAGAGGTTCCAACCACGTCTACAAAGCAAGTGGATTG
ATGTGACATCTCCACTGACGTAAGGGATGACGCACAATCCCACTATCCTTCGCAAGACCCTTCCTCTATA
TAAGGAAGTTCATTTCATTTGGAGAGGACACGCCCATTGAGACCACGAAGTGGCTCTTCAGTGGACGAAA
GGGCCTCGTGATACGCCTATTTTTATAGGTTAATGTCATGATAATAATGGTTTCTTAGACGTCAGGTGGC
ACTTTTCGGGGAAATGTGCGCGGAACCCCTATTTGTTTATTTTTCTAAATACATTCAAATATGTATCCGC
TCATGAGACAATAACCCTGATAAATGCTTCA
